>Addgene plasmid #194753 | pHAGE-PrP (1-22)-BioID2-HA-13 x Linker- RBP(V)-GPI-PSS | addgene full sequence | sequence record 420314 | Addgene NGS Result
TGGAAGGGCTAATTCACTCCCAAAGAAGACAAGATATCCTTGATCTGTGGATCTACCACACACAAGGCTA
CTTCCCTGATTAGCAGAACTACACACCAGGGCCAGGGGTCAGATATCCACTGACCTTTGGATGGTGCTAC
AAGCTAGTACCAGTTGAGCCAGATAAGGTAGAAGAGGCCAATAAAGGAGAGAACACCAGCTTGTTACACC
CTGTGAGCCTGCATGGGATGGATGACCCGGAGAGAGAAGTGTTAGAGTGGAGGTTTGACAGCCGCCTAGC
ATTTCATCACGTGGCCCGAGAGCTGCATCCGGAGTACTTCAAGAACTGCTGATATCGAGCTTGCTACAAG
GGACTTTCCGCTGGGGACTTTCCAGGGAGGCGTGGCCTGGGCGGGACTGGGGAGTGGCGAGCCCTCAGAT
CCTGCATATAAGCAGCTGCTTTTTGCCTGTACTGGGTCTCTCTGGTTAGACCAGATCTGAGCCTGGGAGC
TCTCTGGCTAACTAGGGAACCCACTGCTTAAGCCTCAATAAAGCTTGCCTTGAGTGCTTCAAGTAGTGTG
TGCCCGTCTGTTGTGTGACTCTGGTAACTAGAGATCCCTCAGACCCTTTTAGTCAGTGTGGAAAATCTCT
AGCAGTGGCGCCCGAACAGGGACTTGAAAGCGAAAGGGAAACCAGAGGAGCTCTCTCGACGCAGGACTCG
GCTTGCTGAAGCGCGCACGGCAAGAGGCGAGGGGCGGCGACTGGTGAGTACGCCAAAAATTTTGACTAGC
GGAGGCTAGAAGGAGAGAGATGGGTGCGAGAGCGTCAGTATTAAGCGGGGGAGAATTAGATCGCGATGGG
AAAAAATTCGGTTAAGGCCAGGGGGAAAGAAAAAATATAAATTAAAACATATAGTATGGGCAAGCAGGGA
GCTAGAACGATTCGCAGTTAATCCTGGCCTGTTAGAAACATCAGAAGGCTGTAGACAAATACTGGGACAG
CTACAACCATCCCTTCAGACAGGATCAGAAGAACTTAGATCATTATATAATACAGTAGCAACCCTCTATT
GTGTGCATCAAAGGATAGAGATAAAAGACACCAAGGAAGCTTTAGACAAGATAGAGGAAGAGCAAAACAA
AAGTAAGACCACCGCACAGCAAGCGGCCGGCCGCTGATCTTCAGACCTGGAGGAGGAGATATGAGGGACA
ATTGGAGAAGTGAATTATATAAATATAAAGTAGTAAAAATTGAACCATTAGGAGTAGCACCCACCAAGGC
AAAGAGAAGAGTGGTGCAGAGAGAAAAAAGAGCAGTGGGAATAGGAGCTTTGTTCCTTGGGTTCTTGGGA
GCAGCAGGAAGCACTATGGGCGCAGCGTCAATGACGCTGACGGTACAGGCCAGACAATTATTGTCTGGTA
TAGTGCAGCAGCAGAACAATTTGCTGAGGGCTATTGAGGCGCAACAGCATCTGTTGCAACTCACAGTCTG
GGGCATCAAGCAGCTCCAGGCAAGAATCCTGGCTGTGGAAAGATACCTAAAGGATCAACAGCTCCTGGGG
ATTTGGGGTTGCTCTGGAAAACTCATTTGCACCACTGCTGTGCCTTGGAATGCTAGTTGGAGTAATAAAT
CTCTGGAACAGATTTGGAATCACACGACCTGGATGGAGTGGGACAGAGAAATTAACAATTACACAAGCTT
AATACACTCCTTAATTGAAGAATCGCAAAACCAGCAAGAAAAGAATGAACAAGAATTATTGGAATTAGAT
AAATGGGCAAGTTTGTGGAATTGGTTTAACATAACAAATTGGCTGTGGTATATAAAATTATTCATAATGA
TAGTAGGAGGCTTGGTAGGTTTAAGAATAGTTTTTGCTGTACTTTCTATAGTGAATAGAGTTAGGCAGGG
ATATTCACCATTATCGTTTCAGACCCACCTCCCAACCCCGAGGGGACCCGACAGGCCCGAAGGAATAGAA
GAAGAAGGTGGAGAGAGAGACAGAGACAGATCCATTCGATTAGTGAACGGATCTCGACGGTATCGCCAAA
TTCACAAATGGCAGTATTCATCCACAATTTTAAAAGAAAAGGGGGGATTGGGGGGTACAGTGCAGGGGAA
AGAATAGTAGACATAATAGCAACAGACATACAAACTAAAGAATTACAAAAACAAATTACAAAAATTCAAA
ATTTTCGGGTTTATTACAGGGACAGCAGAGATCCAGTTTGGACTAGTGGAGTTCCGCGTTACATAACTTA
CGGTAAATGGCCCGCCTGGCTGACCGCCCAACGACCCCCGCCCATTGACGTCAATAATGACGTATGTTCC
CATAGTAACGCCAATAGGGACTTTCCATTGACGTCAATGGGTGGAGTATTTACGGTAAACTGCCCACTTG
GCAGTACATCAAGTGTATCATATGCCAAGTACGCCCCCTATTGACGTCAATGACGGTAAATGGCCCGCCT
GGCATTATGCCCAGTACATGACCTTATGGGACTTTCCTACTTGGCAGTACATCTACGTATTAGTCATCGC
TATTACCATGGTGATGCGGTTTTGGCAGTACATCAATGGGCGTGGATAGCGGTTTGACTCACGGGGATTT
CCAAGTCTCCACCCCATTGACGTCAATGGGAGTTTGTTTTGGCACCAAAATCAACGGGACTTTCCAAAAT
GTCGTAACAACTCCGCCCCATTGACGCAAATGGGCGGTAGGCGTGTACGGTGGGAGGTCTATATAAGCAG
AGCTCGTTTAGTGAACCGTCAGATCGCCTGGAGACGCCATCCACGCTGTTTTGACCTCCATAGAAGACAC
CGGCGGCCGCACCGGTCTGCAGCTAGCATGGCGAACCTTGGCTGCTGGATGCTGGTTCTCTTTGTGGCCA
CATGGAGTGACCTGGGCCTCTGCTTCAAGAACCTGATCTGGCTGAAGGAGGTGGACAGCACCCAGGAGAG
ACTGAAGGAGTGGAACGTTAGCTACGGCACCGCCCTGGTGGCCGACAGACAGACCAAGGGCAGAGGCGGC
CTGGGCAGAAAGTGGCTGAGCCAGGAGGGCGGCCTGTACTTCAGCTTCCTGCTGAACCCCAAGGAGTTCG
AGAACCTGCTGCAGCTGCCCCTGGTGCTGGGCCTGAGCGTGAGCGAGGCCCTGGAGGAGATCACCGAGAT
CCCCTTCAGCCTGAAGTGGCCCAACGACGTGTACTTCCAGGAGAAGAAGGTGAGCGGCGTGCTGTGCGAG
CTGAGCAAGGACAAGCTGATCGTGGGCATCGGCATCAACGTGAACCAGAGAGAGATCCCCGAGGAGATCA
AGGACAGAGCCACCACCCTGTACGAGATCACCGGCAAGGACTGGGACAGAAAGGAGGTGCTGCTGAAGGT
GCTGAAGAGAATCAGCGAGAACCTGAAGAAGTTCAAGGAGAAGAGCTTCAAGGAGTTCAAGGGCAAGATC
GAGAGCAAGATGCTGTACCTGGGCGAGGAGGTGAAGCTGCTGGGCGAGGGCAAGATCACCGGCAAGCTGG
TGGGCCTGAGCGAGAAGGGCGGCGCCCTGATCCTGACCGAGGAGGGCATCAAGGAGATCCTGAGCGGCGA
GTTCAGCCTGAGAAGAAGCTACCCTTACGATGTACCGGATTACGCAGAATTCGGATCCGGTGGAGGCGGG
TCTGGAGGCGGGGGTAGTGGCGGGGGTGGAAGCGGGGGTGGAGGCGGGTCGGGTGGCGGAGGTAGCGGAG
GCGGTGGAAGTGGAGGCGGTGGAAGTGGTGGAGGAGGTTCTGGTGGCGGAGGTAGCGGTGGCGGAGGTAG
CGGAGGCGGTGGAAGTGGTGGCGGAGGTAGCGGAGGCGGTGGATCGGCGCGCCGTTCTAGAAAGTTCACC
ATAGTTTTTCCACACAACCAAAAAGGAAACTGGAAAAATGTTCCTTCTAATTACCATTATTGCCCGTCAA
GCTCAGATTTAAATTGGCATAATGACTTAATAGGCACAGCCTTACAAGTCAAAATGCCCAAGAGTCACAA
GGCTATTCAAGCAGACGGTTGGATGTGTCATGCTTCCAAATGGGTCACTACTTGTGATTTCCGCTGGTAT
GGACCGAAGTATATAACACAGTCCATCCGATCCTTCACTCCATCTGTAGAACAATGCAAGGAAAGCATTG
AACAAACGAAACAAGGAACTTGGCTGAATCCAGGCTTCCCTCCTCAAAGTTGTGGATATGCAACTGTGAC
GGATGCCGAAGCAGTGATTGTCCAGGTGACTCCTCACCATGTGCTGGTTGATGAATACACAGGAGAATGG
GTTGATTCACAGTTCATCAACGGAAAATGCAGCAATTACATATGCCCCACTGTCCATAACTCTACAACCT
GGCATTCTGACTATAAGGTCAAAGGGCTATGTGATTCTAACCTCATTTCCATGGACATCACCTTCTTCTC
AGAGGACGGAGAGCTATCATCCCTGGGAAAGGAGGGCACAGGGTTCAGAAGTAACTACTTTGCTTATGAA
ACTGGAGGCAAGGCCTGCAAAATGCAATACTGCAAGCATTGGGGAGTCAGACTCCCATCAGGTGTCTGGT
TCGAGATGGCTGATAAGGATCTCTTTGCTGCAGCCAGATTCCCTGAATGCCCAGAAGGGTCAAGTATCTC
TGCTCCATCTCAGACCTCAGTGGATGTAAGTCTAATTCAGGACGTTGAGAGGATCTTGGATTATTCCCTC
TGCCAAGAAACCTGGAGCAAAATCAGAGCGGGTCTTCCAATCTCTCCAGTGGATCTCAGCTATCTTGCTC
CTAAAAACCCAGGAACCGGTCCTGCTTTCACCATAATCAATGGTACCCTAAAATACTTTGAGACCAGATA
CATCAGAGTCGATATTGCTGCTCCAATCCTCTCAAGAATGGTCGGAATGATCAGTGGAACTACCACAGAA
AGGGAACTGTGGGATGACTGGGCACCATATGAAGACGTGGAAATTGGACCCAATGGAGTTCTGAGGACCA
GTTCAGGATATAAGTTTCCTTTATACATGATTGGACATGGTATGTTGGACTCCGATCTTCATCTTAGCTC
AAAGGCTCAGGTGTTCGAACATCCTCACATTCAAGACGCTGCTTCGCAACTTCCTGATGATGAGAGTTTA
TTTTTTGGTGATACTGGGCTATCCAAAAATCCAATCGAGCTTGTAGAAGGTTGGTTCAGTAGTTGGAAAA
GCTCTATTGCCTCTTCTAGAGGAAGTGGAACCACTTCAGGTACTACCCGTCTTCTATCTGGGCACACGTG
TTTCACGTTGACAGGTTTGCTTGGGACGCTAGTAACCATGGGCTTGCTGACTTAGCTCGAGTCTAGAGGA
TCCCTCCCCCCCCCCCTAACGTTACTGGCCGAAGCCGCTTGGAATAAGGCCGGTGTGCGTTTGTCTATAT
GTTATTTTCCACCATATTGCCGTCTTTTGGCAATGTGAGGGCCCGGAAACCTGGCCCTGTCTTCTTGACG
AGCATTCCTAGGGGTCTTTCCCCTCTCGCCAAAGGAATGCAAGGTCTGTTGAATGTCGTGAAGGAAGCAG
TTCCTCTGGAAGCTTCTTGAAGACAAACAACGTCTGTAGCGACCCTTTGCAGGCAGCGGAACCCCCCACC
TGGCGACAGGTGCCTCTGCGGCCAAAAGCCACGTGTATAAGATACACCTGCAAAGGCGGCACAACCCCAG
TGCCACGTTGTGAGTTGGATAGTTGTGGAAAGAGTCAAATGGCTCTCCTCAAGCGTATTCAACAAGGGGC
TGAAGGATGCCCAGAAGGTACCCCATTGTATGGGATCTGATCTGGGGCCTCGGTGCACATGCTTTACATG
TGTTTAGTCGAGGTTAAAAAAACGTCTAGGCCCCCCGAACCACGGGGACGTGGTTTTCCTTTGAAAAACA
CGATGATAATATGGCCACACATATGGCCCAGTCCAAGCACGGCCTGACCAAGGAGATGACCATGAAGTAC
CGCATGGAGGGCTGCGTGGACGGCCACAAGTTCGTGATCACCGGCGAGGGCATCGGCTACCCCTTCAAGG
GCAAGCAGGCCATCAACCTGTGCGTGGTGGAGGGCGGCCCCTTGCCCTTCGCCGAGGACATCTTGTCCGC
CGCCTTCATGTACGGCAACCGCGTGTTCACCGAGTACCCCCAGGACATCGTCGACTACTTCAAGAACTCC
TGCCCCGCCGGCTACACCTGGGACCGCTCCTTCCTGTTCGAGGACGGCGCCGTGTGCATCTGCAACGCCG
ACATCACCGTGAGCGTGGAGGAGAACTGCATGTACCACGAGTCCAAGTTCTACGGCGTGAACTTCCCCGC
CGACGGCCCCGTGATGAAGAAGATGACCGACAACTGGGAGCCCTCCTGCGAGAAGATCATCCCCGTGCCC
AAGCAGGGCATCTTGAAGGGCGACGTGAGCATGTACCTGCTGCTGAAGGACGGTGGCCGCTTGCGCTGCC
AGTTCGACACCGTGTACAAGGCCAAGTCCGTGCCCCGCAAGATGCCCGACTGGCACTTCATCCAGCACAA
GCTGACCCGCGAGGACCGCAGCGACGCCAAGAACCAGAAGTGGCACCTGACCGAGCACGCCATCGCCTCC
GGCTCCGCCTTGCCCTGAATCGATAGATCCTAATCAACCTCTGGATTACAAAATTTGTGAAAGATTGACT
GGTATTCTTAACTATGTTGCTCCTTTTACGCTATGTGGATACGCTGCTTTAATGCCTTTGTATCATGCTA
TTGCTTCCCGTATGGCTTTCATTTTCTCCTCCTTGTATAAATCCTGGTTGCTGTCTCTTTATGAGGAGTT
GTGGCCCGTTGTCAGGCAACGTGGCGTGGTGTGCACTGTGTTTGCTGACGCAACCCCCACTGGTTGGGGC
ATTGCCACCACCTGTCAGCTCCTTTCCGGGACTTTCGCTTTCCCCCTCCCTATTGCCACGGCGGAACTCA
TCGCCGCCTGCCTTGCCCGCTGCTGGACAGGGGCTCGGCTGTTGGGCACTGACAATTCCGTGGTGTTGTC
GGGGAAATCATCGTCCTTTCCTTGGCTGCTCGCCTGTGTTGCCACCTGGATTCTGCGCGGGACGTCCTTC
TGCTACGTCCCTTCGGCCCTCAATCCAGCGGACCTTCCTTCCCGCGGCCTGCTGCCGGCTCTGCGGCCTC
TTCCGCGTCTTCGCCTTCGCCCTCAGACGAGTCGGATCTCCCTTTGGGCCGCCTCCCCGCCTGAGATCCT
TTAAGACCAATGACTTACAAGGCAGCTGTAGATCTTAGCCACTTTTTAAAAGAAAAGGGGGGACTGGAAG
GGCTAATTCACTCCCAACGAAGACAAGATCTGCTTTTTGCTTGTACTGGGTCTCTCTGGTTAGACCAGAT
CTGAGCCTGGGAGCTCTCTGGCTAACTAGGGAACCCACTGCTTAAGCCTCAATAAAGCTTGCCTTGAGTG
CTTCAAGTAGTGTGTGCCCGTCTGTTGTGTGACTCTGGTAACTAGAGATCCCTCAGACCCTTTTAGTCAG
TGTGGAAAATCTCTAGCAGTAGTAGTTCATGTCATCTTATTATTCAGTATTTATAACTTGCAAAGAAATG
AATATCAGAGAGTGAGAGGCCCGGGTTAATTAAGGAAAGGGCTAGATCATTCTTGAAGACGAAAGGGCCT
CGTGATACGCCTATTTTTATAGGTTAATGTCATGATAATAATGGTTTCTTAGACGTCAGGTGGCACTTTT
CGGGGAAATGTGCGCGGAACCCCTATTTGTTTATTTTTCTAAATACATTCAAATATGTATCCGCTCATGA
GACAATAACCCTGATAAATGCTTCAATAATATTGAAAAAGGAAGAGTATGAGTATTCAACATTTCCGTGT
CGCCCTTATTCCCTTTTTTGCGGCATTTTGCCTTCCTGTTTTTGCTCACCCAGAAACGCTGGTGAAAGTA
AAAGATGCTGAAGATCAGTTGGGTGCACGAGTGGGTTACATCGAACTGGATCTCAACAGCGGTAAGATCC
TTGAGAGTTTTCGCCCCGAAGAACGTTTTCCAATGATGAGCACTTTTAAAGTTCTGCTATGTGGCGCGGT
ATTATCCCGTGTTGACGCCGGGCAAGAGCAACTCGGTCGCCGCATACACTATTCTCAGAATGACTTGGTT
GAGTACTCACCAGTCACAGAAAAGCATCTTACGGATGGCATGACAGTAAGAGAATTATGCAGTGCTGCCA
TAACCATGAGTGATAACACTGCGGCCAACTTACTTCTGACAACGATCGGAGGACCGAAGGAGCTAACCGC
TTTTTTGCACAACATGGGGGATCATGTAACTCGCCTTGATCGTTGGGAACCGGAGCTGAATGAAGCCATA
CCAAACGACGAGCGTGACACCACGATGCCTGTAGCAATGGCAACAACGTTGCGCAAACTATTAACTGGCG
AACTACTTACTCTAGCTTCCCGGCAACAATTAATAGACTGGATGGAGGCGGATAAAGTTGCAGGACCACT
TCTGCGCTCGGCCCTTCCGGCTGGCTGGTTTATTGCTGATAAATCTGGAGCCGGTGAGCGTGGGTCTCGC
GGTATCATTGCAGCACTGGGGCCAGATGGTAAGCCCTCCCGTATCGTAGTTATCTACACGACGGGGAGTC
AGGCAACTATGGATGAACGAAATAGACAGATCGCTGAGATAGGTGCCTCACTGATTAAGCATTGGTAACT
GTCAGACCAAGTTTACTCATATATACTTTAGATTGATTTAAAACTTCATTTTTAATTTAAAAGGATCTAG
GTGAAGATCCTTTTTGATAATCTCATGACCAAAATCCCTTAACGTGAGTTTTCGTTCCACTGAGCGTCAG
ACCCCGTAGAAAAGATCAAAGGATCTTCTTGAGATCCTTTTTTTCTGCGCGTAATCTGCTGCTTGCAAAC
AAAAAAACCACCGCTACCAGCGGTGGTTTGTTTGCCGGATCAAGAGCTACCAACTCTTTTTCCGAAGGTA
ACTGGCTTCAGCAGAGCGCAGATACCAAATACTGTTCTTCTAGTGTAGCCGTAGTTAGGCCACCACTTCA
AGAACTCTGTAGCACCGCCTACATACCTCGCTCTGCTAATCCTGTTACCAGTGGCTGCTGCCAGTGGCGA
TAAGTCGTGTCTTACCGGGTTGGACTCAAGACGATAGTTACCGGATAAGGCGCAGCGGTCGGGCTGAACG
GGGGGTTCGTGCACACAGCCCAGCTTGGAGCGAACGACCTACACCGAACTGAGATACCTACAGCGTGAGC
TATGAGAAAGCGCCACGCTTCCCGAAGGGAGAAAGGCGGACAGGTATCCGGTAAGCGGCAGGGTCGGAAC
AGGAGAGCGCACGAGGGAGCTTCCAGGGGGAAACGCCTGGTATCTTTATAGTCCTGTCGGGTTTCGCCAC
CTCTGACTTGAGCGTCGATTTTTGTGATGCTCGTCAGGGGGGCGGAGCCTATGGAAAAACGCCAGCAACG
CGGCCTTTTTACGGTTCCTGGCCTTTTGCTGGCCTTTTGCTCACATGTTCTTTCCTGCGTTATCCCCTGA
TTCTGTGGATAACCGTATTACCGCCTTTGAGTGAGCTGATACCGCTCGCCGCAGCCGAACGACCGAGCGC
AGCGAGTCAGTGAGCGAGGAAGCGGAAGAGCGCCCAATACGCAAACCGCCTCTCCCCGCGCGTTGGCCGA
TTCATTAATGCAGCAAGCTCATGGCTGACTAATTTTTTTTATTTATGCAGAGGCCGAGGCCGCCTCGGCC
TCTGAGCTATTCCAGAAGTAGTGAGGAGGCTTTTTTGGAGGCCTAGGCTTTTGCAAAAAGCTCCCCGTGG
CACGACAGGTTTCCCGACTGGAAAGCGGGCAGTGAGCGCAACGCAATTAATGTGAGTTAGCTCACTCATT
AGGCACCCCAGGCTTTACACTTTATGCTTCCGGCTCGTATGTTGTGTGGAATTGTGAGCGGATAACAATT
TCACACAGGAAACAGCTATGACATGATTACGAATTTCACAAATAAAGCATTTTTTTCACTGCATTCTAGT
TGTGGTTTGTCCAAACTCATCAATGTATCTTATCATGTCTGGATCAACTGGATAACTCAAGCTAACCAAA
ATCATCCCAAACTTCCCACCCCATACCCTATTACCACTGCCAATTACCTGTGGTTTCATTTACTCTAAAC
CTGTGATTCCTCTGAATTATTTTCATTTTAAAGAAATTGTATTTGTTAAATATGTACTACAAACTTAGTA
GT
Features (pLannotate 1.2.2; 28 found; start..end, strand, type, name):
    377..634     +  LTR            5' LTR (truncated): truncated 5' long terminal repeat (LTR) from HIV-1
    681..806     +  misc_feature   HIV-1 Ψ: packaging signal of human immunodeficiency virus type 1
    790..1128    +  CDS            HIV-1 gag (fragment): gag protein from human immunodeficiency virus 1; gag
   1303..1536    +  misc_feature   RRE: The Rev response element (RRE) of HIV-1 allows for Rev-dependent mRNA export from the nucleus to the cytoplasm.
   1913..2013    +  CDS            Rev (fragment): human immunodeficiency virus 1 (HIV-1) Rev protein; rev; enhances nuclear export of unspliced and incompletely spliced viral mRNAs
   2058..2175    +  misc_feature   cPPT/CTS: central polypurine tract and central termination sequence of HIV-1
   2227..2530    +  enhancer       CMV enhancer: human cytomegalovirus immediate early enhancer
   2531..2734    +  promoter       CMV promoter: human cytomegalovirus (CMV) immediate early promoter
   2828..2899    +  CDS            PRNP (fragment): PRIO_HUMAN - Also known as ALTPRP, PRIP, PRP. Experimental evidence at protein level: Swiss-Prot protein existence level 1. Its primary physiological function is unclear. May play a role in neuronal development and synaptic plasticity. May be required for neuronal myelin sheath maintenance. May promote myelin homeostasis through acting as an agonist for ADGRG6 receptor. May play a role in iron uptake and iron homeostasis. Soluble oligomers are toxic to cultured neuroblastoma cells and induce apoptosis (in vitro) (By similarity). Association with GPC1 (via its heparan sulfate chains) targets PR
   2894..3589    +  CDS            BioID2: promiscuous R40G mutant of a biotin protein ligase from Aquifex aeolicus (Kim et al., 2016)
   3842..5195    +  CDS            VSV-G (fragment): vesicular stomatitis virus G glycoprotein Indiana strain
   5225..5302    +  CDS            CD55 (fragment): DAF_HUMAN - Also known as CR, DAF. Experimental evidence at protein level: Swiss-Prot protein existence level 1. (Microbial infection) Acts as a receptor for Human echoviruses 6, 7, 11, 12, 20 and 21. From Homo sapiens (Human).
   5427..5889    +  misc_feature   IRES: internal ribosome entry site (IRES) of the encephalomyocarditis virus (EMCV)
   5903..6598    +  CDS            ZsGreen1: Zoanthus green fluorescent protein mammalian codon-optimized
   6612..7200    +  misc_feature   WPRE: woodchuck hepatitis virus posttranscriptional regulatory element
   7208..7273    +  CDS            nef (fragment): NEF_HV1Z2 - Experimental evidence at protein level: Swiss-Prot protein existence level 1. Extracellular Nef protein targets CD4(+) T-lymphocytes for apoptosis by interacting with CXCR4 surface receptors. From Human immunodeficiency virus type 1 group M subtype D (isolate Z2/CDC-Z34) (HIV-1).
   7275..7508    +  LTR            3' LTR (ΔU3): self-inactivating 3' long terminal repeat (LTR) from HIV-1
   7713..7817    +  promoter       AmpR promoter: bla
   7818..8678    +  CDS            AmpR: β-lactamase; bla; confers resistance to ampicillin, carbenicillin, and related antibiotics
   8849..9437    +  rep_origin     ori: high-copy-number ColE1/pMB1/pBR322/pUC origin of replication
   9620..9674    +  CDS            lacI (fragment): lac repressor; lacI; The lac repressor binds to the lac operator to inhibit transcription in E. coli. This inhibition can be relieved by adding lactose or isopropyl-β-D-thiogalactopyranoside (IPTG).
   9680..9773    +  rep_origin     SV40 ori (fragment): SV40 origin of replication
   9798..9835    +  CDS            lacI (fragment): lac repressor; lacI; The lac repressor binds to the lac operator to inhibit transcription in E. coli. This inhibition can be relieved by adding lactose or isopropyl-β-D-thiogalactopyranoside (IPTG).
   9848..9869    +  protein_bind   CAP binding site: CAP binding activates transcription in the presence of cAMP. E. coli catabolite activator protein
   9884..9914    +  promoter       lac promoter: promoter for the E. coli lac operon
   9922..9938    +  protein_bind   lac operator: The lac repressor binds to the lac operator to inhibit transcription in E. coli. This inhibition can be relieved by adding lactose or isopropyl-β-D-thiogalactopyranoside (IPTG). lac repressor encoded by lacI
   9972..10055   +  polyA_signal   SV40 poly(A) signal (fragment): SV40 polyadenylation signal
  10222..329     +  CDS            nef (fragment) (across the origin): NEF_HV1BR - Experimental evidence at protein level: Swiss-Prot protein existence level 1. Extracellular Nef protein targets CD4(+) T-lymphocytes for apoptosis by interacting with CXCR4 surface receptors (PubMed:14990729). From Human immunodeficiency virus type 1 group M subtype B (isolate BRU/LAI) (HIV-1).
