>Addgene plasmid #194753 | pHAGE-PrP (1-22)-BioID2-HA-13 x Linker- RBP(V)-GPI-PSS | analyzer sequence | sequence record 377814
ATGGCGAACCTTGGCTGCTGGATGCTGGTTCTCTTTGTGGCCACATGGAGTGACCTGGGCCTCTGCTTCA
AGAACCTGATCTGGCTGAAGGAGGTGGACAGCACCCAGGAGAGACTGAAGGAGTGGAACGTTAGCTACGG
CACCGCCCTGGTGGCCGACAGACAGACCAAGGGCAGAGGCGGCCTGGGCAGAAAGTGGCTGAGCCAGGAG
GGCGGCCTGTACTTCAGCTTCCTGCTGAACCCCAAGGAGTTCGAGAACCTGCTGCAGCTGCCCCTGGTGC
TGGGCCTGAGCGTGAGCGAGGCCCTGGAGGAGATCACCGAGATCCCCTTCAGCCTGAAGTGGCCCAACGA
CGTGTACTTCCAGGAGAAGAAGGTGAGCGGCGTGCTGTGCGAGCTGAGCAAGGACAAGCTGATCGTGGGC
ATCGGCATCAACGTGAACCAGAGAGAGATCCCCGAGGAGATCAAGGACAGAGCCACCACCCTGTACGAGA
TCACCGGCAAGGACTGGGACAGAAAGGAGGTGCTGCTGAAGGTGCTGAAGAGAATCAGCGAGAACCTGAA
GAAGTTCAAGGAGAAGAGCTTCAAGGAGTTCAAGGGCAAGATCGAGAGCAAGATGCTGTACCTGGGCGAG
GAGGTGAAGCTGCTGGGCGAGGGCAAGATCACCGGCAAGCTGGTGGGCCTGAGCGAGAAGGGCGGCGCCC
TGATCCTGACCGAGGAGGGCATCAAGGAGATCCTGAGCGGCGAGTTCAGCCTGAGAAGAAGCTACCCTTA
CGATGTACCGGATTACGCAGAATTCGGATCCGGTGGAGGCGGGTCTGGAGGCGGGGGTAGTGGCGGGGGT
GGAAGCGGGGGTGGAGGCGGGTCGGGTGGCGGAGGTAGCGGAGGCGGTGGAAGTGGAGGCGGTGGAAGTG
GTGGAGGAGGTTCTGGTGGCGGAGGTAGCGGTGGCGGAGGTAGCGGAGGCGGTGGAAGTGGTGGCGGAGG
TAGCGGAGGCGGTGGATCGGCGCGCCGTTCTAGAAAGTTCACCATAGTTTTTCCACACAACCAAAAAGGA
AACTGGAAAAATGTTCCTTCTAATTACCATTATTGCCCGTCAAGCTCAGATTTAAATTGGCATAATGACT
TAATAGGCACAGCCTTACAAGTCAAAATGCCCAAGAGTCACAAGGCTATTCAAGCAGACGGTTGGATGTG
TCATGCTTCCAAATGGGTCACTACTTGTGATTTCCGCTGGTATGGACCGAAGTATATAACACAGTCCATC
CGATCCTTCACTCCATCTGTAGAACAATGCAAGGAAAGCATTGAACAAACGAAACAAGGAACTTGGCTGA
ATCCAGGCTTCCCTCCTCAAAGTTGTGGATATGCAACTGTGACGGATGCCGAAGCAGTGATTGTCCAGGT
GACTCCTCACCATGTGCTGGTTGATGAATACACAGGAGAATGGGTTGATTCACAGTTCATCAACGGAAAA
TGCAGCAATTACATATGCCCCACTGTCCATAACTCTACAACCTGGCATTCTGACTATAAGGTCAAAGGGC
TATGTGATTCTAACCTCATTTCCATGGACATCACCTTCTTCTCAGAGGACGGAGAGCTATCATCCCTGGG
AAAGGAGGGCACAGGGTTCAGAAGTAACTACTTTGCTTATGAAACTGGAGGCAAGGCCTGCAAAATGCAA
TACTGCAAGCATTGGGGAGTCAGACTCCCATCAGGTGTCTGGTTCGAGATGGCTGATAAGGATCTCTTTG
CTGCAGCCAGATTCCCTGAATGCCCAGAAGGGTCAAGTATCTCTGCTCCATCTCAGACCTCAGTGGATGT
AAGTCTAATTCAGGACGTTGAGAGGATCTTGGATTATTCCCTCTGCCAAGAAACCTGGAGCAAAATCAGA
GCGGGTCTTCCAATCTCTCCAGTGGATCTCAGCTATCTTGCTCCTAAAAACCCAGGAACCGGTCCTGCTT
TCACCATAATCAATGGTACCCTAAAATACTTTGAGACCAGATACATCAGAGTCGATATTGCTGCTCCAAT
CCTCTCAAGAATGGTCGGAATGATCAGTGGAACTACCACAGAAAGGGAACTGTGGGATGACTGGGCACCA
TATGAAGACGTGGAAATTGGACCCAATGGAGTTCTGAGGACCAGTTCAGGATATAAGTTTCCTTTATACA
TGATTGGACATGGTATGTTGGACTCCGATCTTCATCTTAGCTCAAAGGCTCAGGTGTTCGAACATCCTCA
CATTCAAGACGCTGCTTCGCAACTTCCTGATGATGAGAGTTTATTTTTTGGTGATACTGGGCTATCCAAA
AATCCAATCGAGCTTGTAGAAGGTTGGTTCAGTAGTTGGAAAAGCTCTATTGCCTCTTCTAGAGGAAGTG
GAACCACTTCAGGTACTACCCGTCTTCTATCTGGGCACACGTGTTTCACGTTGACAGGTTTGCTTGGGAC
GCTAGTAACCATGGGCTTGCTGACTTAG
Features (pLannotate 1.2.2; 4 found; start..end, strand, type, name):
      1..72      +  CDS            PRNP (fragment): PRIO_HUMAN - Also known as ALTPRP, PRIP, PRP. Experimental evidence at protein level: Swiss-Prot protein existence level 1. Its primary physiological function is unclear. May play a role in neuronal development and synaptic plasticity. May be required for neuronal myelin sheath maintenance. May promote myelin homeostasis through acting as an agonist for ADGRG6 receptor. May play a role in iron uptake and iron homeostasis. Soluble oligomers are toxic to cultured neuroblastoma cells and induce apoptosis (in vitro) (By similarity). Association with GPC1 (via its heparan sulfate chains) targets PR
     67..762     +  CDS            BioID2: promiscuous R40G mutant of a biotin protein ligase from Aquifex aeolicus (Kim et al., 2016)
   1015..2368    +  CDS            VSV-G (fragment): vesicular stomatitis virus G glycoprotein Indiana strain
   2398..2475    +  CDS            CD55 (fragment): DAF_HUMAN - Also known as CR, DAF. Experimental evidence at protein level: Swiss-Prot protein existence level 1. (Microbial infection) Acts as a receptor for Human echoviruses 6, 7, 11, 12, 20 and 21. From Homo sapiens (Human).
