[The description below was written by a language model from this plasmid's Addgene catalogue record and pLannotate feature annotations shown in this document.]
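Description:
pHAGE-PrP (1-22)-BioID2-HA-13 x Linker- RBP(V)-GPI-PSS is a self-inactivating HIV-1-based lentiviral transfer plasmid built on the pHAGE-CMV-MCS-IZsGreen backbone. It is propagated in E. coli through a high-copy ColE1/pUC-type origin with ampicillin resistance. The viral portion carries a truncated 5' LTR, the Ψ packaging signal with a gag fragment, the RRE for Rev-dependent RNA export, the cPPT/CTS, a WPRE to boost transcript expression, and a ΔU3 3' LTR. Packaging functions are therefore expected to come from separate helper plasmids.

The payload is a roughly 2.5 kb synthetic fusion cloned between NheI and XhoI under the CMV enhancer/promoter. It opens with residues 1-22 of human prion protein, which presumably serve as a signal peptide directing the protein into the secretory pathway. This is followed by BioID2, the promiscuous R40G biotin ligase from Aquifex aeolicus. An HA tag and a 13-unit flexible linker come next according to the construct name; they fall in an unannotated gap in the feature table. The segment called RBP(V) is annotated as a large fragment of the VSV Indiana G glycoprotein. The fusion ends with a short CD55 (DAF) fragment, corresponding to the GPI-anchor signal sequence (GPI-PSS) that tethers the protein to the outer face of the plasma membrane. An EMCV IRES then drives ZsGreen1 from the same transcript, giving a fluorescent marker for transduced cells in place of drug selection.

The design displays a viral ligand fused to a proximity biotin ligase on the cell surface, so that neighbouring host proteins become biotinylated and can be identified. The associated publication used this GPI-anchored ligand-BioID2 system to find viral entry factors, chiefly for Zika virus. The specific role of this VSV-G version in that work is not stated in the record.
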