Addgene plasmid #194753: pHAGE-PrP (1-22)-BioID2-HA-13 x Linker- RBP(V)-GPI-PSS
Purpose: Lentiviral expression of BioID2-HA-13 x Linker- RBP(V) on the cell surface via a GPI anchor
Depositing lab: Chaoyang Li. Depositing organization: Cancer Center of Guangzhou Medical University. Publication: GPI-anchored ligand-BioID2-tagging system identifies Galectin-1 mediating Zika virus entry. Gao SS, Shi R, Sun J, Tang Y, Zheng Z, Li JF, Li H, Zhang J, Leng Q, Xu J, Chen X, Zhao J, Sy MS, Feng L, Li C. iScience. 2022 Nov 2;25(12):105481. doi: 10.1016/j.isci.2022.105481. eCollection 2022 Dec 22. PubMed 36404916.
Backbone
  Vector backbone: pHAGE-CMV-MCS-IZsGreen
  Backbone manufacturer: Chaoyang Li lab
  Backbone size w/o insert (bp): 7736
  Vector type: Lentiviral
  Selectable markers: ZsGreen
Growth in bacteria
  Bacterial resistance: Ampicillin, 100 μg/mL
  Growth temperature: 37°C
  Growth strain: NEB Stable
  Copy number: High Copy
Gene/Insert
  Gene/Insert name: PrP (1-22)-BioID2-HA-13 x Linker- RBP(V)-GPI-PSS
  Species: synthetic/virus
  Insert size (bp): 2478
  Promoter: CMV
  Tag / fusion protein: HA (N terminal on backbone)
  Cloning method: Restriction Enzyme; 5′ cloning site NheI (not destroyed); 3′ cloning site XhoI (not destroyed)
Resource information
  A portion of this plasmid was derived from a plasmid made by: pcDNA3.1-PrP (1-22)-BioID2-HA-13 x Linker- RBP(V)-GPI-PSS (Chaoyang Li lab)
Terms and licenses: Academic/Nonprofit Terms; Industry Terms: Not Available to Industry
How to cite: pHAGE-PrP (1-22)-BioID2-HA-13 x Linker- RBP(V)-GPI-PSS was a gift from Chaoyang Li (Addgene plasmid # 194753 ; http://n2t.net/addgene:194753 ; RRID:Addgene_194753)
